Addgene plasmid #202992: Salsa-BC151-P2E7
Purpose: Expression of barcoded reporter plasmid for PRESTO-Salsa; EGFP/BC151
Depositing lab: Noah Palm. Depositing organization: Yale University. Publication: Highly multiplexed bioactivity screening reveals human and microbiota metabolome-GPCRome interactions. Chen H, Rosen CE, Gonzalez-Hernandez JA, Song D, Potempa J, Ring AM, Palm NW. Cell. 2023 Jul 6;186(14):3095-3110.e19. doi: 10.1016/j.cell.2023.05.024. Epub 2023 Jun 14. PubMed 37321219.
Backbone
  Vector backbone: pCER206
  Vector type: Mammalian Expression
Growth in bacteria
  Bacterial resistance: Ampicillin, 100 μg/mL
  Growth temperature: 37°C
  Growth strain: DH5alpha
  Copy number: High Copy
Gene/Insert
  Gene/Insert name: EGFP/BC151
  Species: Synthetic
  Insert size (bp): 730
  Promoter: Tet Response Element (TRE)
  Cloning method: Restriction Enzyme; 5′ cloning site BsrGI (not destroyed); 3′ cloning site HindIII (not destroyed)
  Sequencing primers: 5′ Custom primer (GAAGCGCGATCACATGG)
Terms and licenses: Academic/Nonprofit Terms; Industry Terms: Not Available to Industry
How to cite: Salsa-BC151-P2E7 was a gift from Noah Palm (Addgene plasmid # 202992 ; http://n2t.net/addgene:202992 ; RRID:Addgene_202992)
