[The description below was written by a language model from this plasmid's Addgene catalogue record and pLannotate feature annotations shown in this document.]
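Description:
Salsa-BC151-P2E7 is a mammalian expression reporter plasmid built on the pCER206 backbone and forms one member of the barcoded reporter set used in PRESTO-Salsa, a highly multiplexed screen of GPCR bioactivity. It is propagated in E. coli as a high-copy plasmid through a ColE1/pUC-type origin and is selected with ampicillin via the bla (AmpR) gene and its own promoter. The sequenced record is about 5.1 kb.

The payload is a synthetic insert of roughly 730 bp, EGFP/BC151, placed between BsrGI and HindIII sites and driven by a tetracycline response element. The feature table shows what appears to be a bidirectional Tet-responsive arrangement. A tetO array sits at the centre, flanked on one side by a TRE3G-type minimal promoter fragment reading into mammalian codon-optimised EGFP. On the other side a minimal CMV promoter points toward a multiple cloning site remnant, a rabbit β-globin intron and a β-globin poly(A) signal. No coding sequence is annotated in that second arm apart from a short globin-derived fragment. An SV40 polyadenylation signal lies downstream of EGFP, although it is annotated on the opposite strand. The barcode BC151 is not annotated separately; given the cloning sites, it presumably lies at the 3′ end of the EGFP transcript, but the record does not give its exact position. Short lacI, SV40 large T and aminoglycoside phosphotransferase fragments appear to be backbone remnants.

In use, a tetracycline-controlled transactivator binding the TRE would drive a transcript carrying EGFP and the unique barcode. Reporter activity could then be followed by fluorescence, or the barcode could be read to distinguish this reporter in pooled assays. The record does not state which receptor is paired with this barcode.
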