Features (pLannotate 1.2.2; 17 found; start..end, strand, type, name):
      2..55      +  CDS            lacI (fragment): lac repressor; lacI; The lac repressor binds to the lac operator to inhibit transcription in E. coli. This inhibition can be relieved by adding lactose or isopropyl-β-D-thiogalactopyranoside (IPTG).
    388..443     -  polyA_signal   β-globin poly(A) signal: rabbit β-globin polyadenylation signal (Gil and Proudfoot, 1987)
    518..640     -  CDS            HBB: HBB_COLGU - Experimental evidence at transcript level: Swiss-Prot protein existence level 2. Involved in oxygen transport from the lung to the various peripheral tissues. From Colobus guereza (Mantled guereza) (Eastern black-and-white colobus monkey).
    644..1216    -  intron         β-globin intron: intron from rabbit β-globin gene
   1312..1343    -  misc_feature   MCS (fragment): pUC18/19 multiple cloning site
   1437..1475    -  promoter       minimal CMV promoter: human cytomegalovirus (CMV) immediate early promoter
   1493..1708    -  protein_bind   tetracycline response element (fragment): contains seven copies of the tetracycline operator tetO tetracycline repressor TetR
   1708..1753    +  promoter       TRE3GV promoter (fragment): 3rd-generation Tet-responsive promoter that can be activated by binding of Tet-On® 3G, optimized for retroviral and lentiviral vectors
   1829..1856    +  misc_feature   MCS (fragment): pBluescript multiple cloning site
   1861..2580    +  CDS            EGFP: the original enhanced GFP (Yang et al., 1996) mammalian codon-optimized
   2588..2613    +  misc_feature   MCS (fragment): pBluescript multiple cloning site
   2627..2761    -  polyA_signal   SV40 poly(A) signal: SV40 polyadenylation signal
   2784..2867    -  CDS            large T antigen (fragment): large T antigen from SV40 (simian virus 40)
   2861..3091    -  CDS            str (fragment): STR_KLEPN - Protein inferred from homology: Swiss-Prot protein existence level 3. The aminoglycoside phosphotransferases achieve inactivation of their antibiotic substrates by phosphorylation. From Klebsiella pneumoniae.
   3210..3314    +  promoter       AmpR promoter: bla
   3315..4175    +  CDS            AmpR: β-lactamase; bla; confers resistance to ampicillin, carbenicillin, and related antibiotics
   4346..4934    +  rep_origin     ori: high-copy-number ColE1/pMB1/pBR322/pUC origin of replication
>Addgene plasmid #202992 | Salsa-BC151-P2E7 | addgene full sequence | sequence record 421350 | Addgene NGS Result
AGCGCCCAATACGCAAACCGCCTCTCCCCGCGCGTTGGCCGATTCATTAATGCAGTCGAGGGATCTCCAT
AAGAGAAGAGGGACAGCTATGACTGGGAGTAGTCAGGAGAGGAGGAAAAATCTGGCTAGTAAAACATGTA
AGGAAAATTTTAGGGATGTTAAAGAAAAAAATAACACAAAACAAAATATAAAAAAAATCTAACCTCAAGT
CAAGGCTTTTCTATGGAATAAGGAATGGACAGCAGGGGGCTGTTTCATATACTGATGACCTCTTTATAGC
CAACCTTTGTTCATGGCAGCCAGCATATGGGCATATGTTGCCAAACTCTAAACCAAATACTCATTCTGAT
GTTTTAAATGATTTGCCCTCCCATATGTCCTTCCGAGTGAGAGACACAAAAAATTCCAACACACTATTGC
AATGAAAATAAATTTCCTTTATTAGCCAGAAGTCAGATGCTCAAGGGGCTTCATGATGTCCCCATAATTT
TTGGCAGAGGGAAAAAGATCGATCTCAGTGGTATTTGTGAGCCAGGGCATTGGCCACACCAGCCACCACC
TTCTGATAGGCAGCCTGCACCTGAGGAGTGAATTCTTTGCCAAAATGATGAGACAGCACAACAACCAGCA
CGTTGCCCAGGAGCTGTAGGAAAGAGAAGAAGGCATGAACATGGTTAGCAGAGGGGCCCGGTTTGGACTC
AGAGTATTTTATCCTCATCTCAAACAGTGTATATCATTGTAACCATAAAGAGAAAGGCAGGATGATGACC
AGGGTGTAGTTGTTTCTACCAATAAGAATATTTCCACGCCAGCCAGAATTTATATGCAGAAATATTCTAC
CTTATCATTTAATTATAACAATTGTTCTCTAAAACTGTGCTGAAGTACAATATAATATACCCTGATTGCC
TTGAAAAAAAAGTGATTAGAGAAAGTACTTACAATCTGACAAATAAACAAAAGTGAATTTAAAAATTCGT
TACAAATGCAAGCTAAAGTTTAACGAAAAAGTTACAGAAAATGAAAAGAAAATAAGAGGAGACAATGGTT
GTCAACAGAGTAGAAAGTGAAAGAAACAAAATTATCATGAGGGTCCATGGTGATACAAGGGACATCTTCC
CATTCTAAACAACACCCTGAAAACTTTGCCCCCTCCATATAACATGAATTTTACAATAGCGAAAAAGAAA
GAACAATCAAGGGTCCCCAAACTCACCCTGAAGTTCTCAGCTCTAGAGATATCGTCGAGGCCGCGCTAGC
GTTTAAACTGTCGACCTTAATTAAGAGATCTGCTCGAGGCGCGTCAGCTGACTAGAGGATCCCCGGGTAC
CGAGCTCGAATTCGGGGCCGCGGAGGCTGGATCGGTCCCGGTGTCTTCTATGGAGGTCAAAACAGCGTGG
ATGGCGTCTCCAGGCGATCTGACGGTTCACTAAACGAGCTCTGCTTATATAGGCCTCCCACCGTACACGC
CTACCTCGACCCGGGTACCGAGCTCGACTTTCACTTTTCTCTATCACTGATAGGGAGTGGTAAACTCGAC
TTTCACTTTTCTCTATCACTGATAGGGAGTGGTAAACTCGACTTTCACTTTTCTCTATCACTGATAGGGA
GTGGTAAACTCGACTTTCACTTTTCTCTATCACTGATAGGGAGTGGTAAACTCGACTTTCACTTTTCTCT
ATCACTGATAGGGAGTGGTAAACTCGACCTATATAAGCAGAGCTCGTTTAGTGAACCGTCAGATCGCCTG
GAGACGCCATCCACGCTGTTTTGACCTCCATAGAAGACACCGGGACCGATCCAGCCTCCGCGGCCCCGAA
TTCCTGCAGCGGCCGCTCTAGAACTAGTGGATCCCCGCGGATGGTGAGCAAGGGCGAGGAGCTGTTCACC
GGGGTGGTGCCCATCCTGGTCGAGCTGGACGGCGACGTAAACGGCCACAAGTTCAGCGTGTCCGGCGAGG
GCGAGGGCGATGCCACCTACGGCAAGCTGACCCTGAAGTTCATCTGCACCACCGGCAAGCTGCCCGTGCC
CTGGCCCACCCTCGTGACCACCCTGACCTACGGCGTGCAGTGCTTCAGCCGCTACCCCGACCACATGAAG
CAGCACGACTTCTTCAAGTCCGCCATGCCCGAAGGCTACGTCCAGGAGCGCACCATCTTCTTCAAGGACG
ACGGCAACTACAAGACCCGCGCCGAGGTGAAGTTCGAGGGCGACACCCTGGTGAACCGCATCGAGCTGAA
GGGCATCGACTTCAAGGAGGACGGCAACATCCTGGGGCACAAGCTGGAGTACAACTACAACAGCCACAAC
GTCTATATCATGGCCGACAAGCAGAAGAACGGCATCAAGGTGAACTTCAAGATCCGCCACAACATCGAGG
ACGGCAGCGTGCAGCTCGCCGACCACTACCAGCAGAACACCCCCATCGGCGACGGCCCCGTGCTGCTGCC
CGACAACCACTACCTGAGCACCCAGTCCGCCCTGAGCAAAGACCCCAACGAGAAGCGCGATCACATGGTC
CTGCTGGAGTTCGTGACCGCCGCCGGGATCACTCTCGGCATGGACGAGCTGTACAAGTAATTACATTCAG
GAATTCGATATCAAGCTTGTCGACCTAGTTCTAGAGGATCCAGACATGATAAGATACATTGATGAGTTTG
GACAAACCACAACTAGAATGCAGTGAAAAAAATGCTTTATTTGTGAAATTTGTGATGCTATTGCTTTATT
TGTAACCATTATAAGCTGCAATAAACAAGTTAACAACAACAATTGCATTCATTTTATGTTTCAGGTTCAG
GGGGAGGTGTGGGAGGTTTTTTAAAGCAAGTAAAACCTCTACAAATGTGGTATGGCTGATTATGATCCTG
CAAGCCTCGTCGTCCTGGCCGGACCACGCTATCTGTGCAAGGTCCCCGGCCCCGGACGCGCGCTCCATGA
GCAGAGCGCCCGCCGCCGAGGCGAAGACTCGGGCGGCGCCCTGCCCGTCCCACCAGGTCAACAGGCGGTA
ACCGGCCTCTTCATCGGGAATGCGCGCGACCTTCAGCATCGCCGGCATGTCCCCCTGGCGGACGGGAAGT
ATCCAGCTCGACCAAGCTGGCCGCGTCGAGTGAAGACGAAAGGGCCTCGTGATACGCCTATTTTTATAGG
TTAATGTCATGATAATAATGGTTTCTTAGACGTCAGGTGGCACTTTTCGGGGAAATGTGCGCGGAACCCC
TATTTGTTTATTTTTCTAAATACATTCAAATATGTATCCGCTCATGAGACAATAACCCTGATAAATGCTT
CAATAATATTGAAAAAGGAAGAGTATGAGTATTCAACATTTCCGTGTCGCCCTTATTCCCTTTTTTGCGG
CATTTTGCCTTCCTGTTTTTGCTCACCCAGAAACGCTGGTGAAAGTAAAAGATGCTGAAGATCAGTTGGG
TGCACGAGTGGGTTACATCGAACTGGATCTCAACAGCGGTAAGATCCTTGAGAGTTTTCGCCCCGAAGAA
CGTTTTCCAATGATGAGCACTTTTAAAGTTCTGCTATGTGGCGCGGTATTATCCCGTGTTGACGCCGGGC
AAGAGCAACTCGGTCGCCGCATACACTATTCTCAGAATGACTTGGTTGAGTACTCACCAGTCACAGAAAA
GCATCTTACGGATGGCATGACAGTAAGAGAATTATGCAGTGCTGCCATAACCATGAGTGATAACACTGCG
GCCAACTTACTTCTGACAACGATCGGAGGACCGAAGGAGCTAACCGCTTTTTTGCACAACATGGGGGATC
ATGTAACTCGCCTTGATCGTTGGGAACCGGAGCTGAATGAAGCCATACCAAACGACGAGCGTGACACCAC
GATGCCTGTAGCAATGGCAACAACGTTGCGCAAACTATTAACTGGCGAACTACTTACTCTAGCTTCCCGG
CAACAATTAATAGACTGGATGGAGGCGGATAAAGTTGCAGGACCACTTCTGCGCTCGGCCCTTCCGGCTG
GCTGGTTTATTGCTGATAAATCTGGAGCCGGTGAGCGTGGGTCTCGCGGTATCATTGCAGCACTGGGGCC
AGATGGTAAGCCCTCCCGTATCGTAGTTATCTACACGACGGGGAGTCAGGCAACTATGGATGAACGAAAT
AGACAGATCGCTGAGATAGGTGCCTCACTGATTAAGCATTGGTAACTGTCAGACCAAGTTTACTCATATA
TACTTTAGATTGATTTAAAACTTCATTTTTAATTTAAAAGGATCTAGGTGAAGATCCTTTTTGATAATCT
CATGACCAAAATCCCTTAACGTGAGTTTTCGTTCCACTGAGCGTCAGACCCCGTAGAAAAGATCAAAGGA
TCTTCTTGAGATCCTTTTTTTCTGCGCGTAATCTGCTGCTTGCAAACAAAAAAACCACCGCTACCAGCGG
TGGTTTGTTTGCCGGATCAAGAGCTACCAACTCTTTTTCCGAAGGTAACTGGCTTCAGCAGAGCGCAGAT
ACCAAATACTGTTCTTCTAGTGTAGCCGTAGTTAGGCCACCACTTCAAGAACTCTGTAGCACCGCCTACA
TACCTCGCTCTGCTAATCCTGTTACCAGTGGCTGCTGCCAGTGGCGATAAGTCGTGTCTTACCGGGTTGG
ACTCAAGACGATAGTTACCGGATAAGGCGCAGCGGTCGGGCTGAACGGGGGGTTCGTGCACACAGCCCAG
CTTGGAGCGAACGACCTACACCGAACTGAGATACCTACAGCGTGAGCTATGAGAAAGCGCCACGCTTCCC
GAAGGGAGAAAGGCGGACAGGTATCCGGTAAGCGGCAGGGTCGGAACAGGAGAGCGCACGAGGGAGCTTC
CAGGGGGAAACGCCTGGTATCTTTATAGTCCTGTCGGGTTTCGCCACCTCTGACTTGAGCGTCGATTTTT
GTGATGCTCGTCAGGGGGGCGGAGCCTATGGAAAAACGCCAGCAACGCGGCCTTTTTACGGTTCCTGGCC
TTTTGCTGGCCTTTTGCTCACATGTTCTTTCCTGCGTTATCCCCTGATTCTGTGGATAACCGTATTACCG
CCTTTGAGTGAGCTGATACCGCTCGCCGCAGCCGAACGACCGAGCGCAGCGAGTCAGTGAGCGAGGAAGC
GGAAG
