>Addgene plasmid #202992 | Salsa-BC151-P2E7 | depositor partial sequence | sequence record 393865 | BC151
TTACATTCAG
